Addgene plasmid #124218: mNG-sfTq2
Purpose: Cytoplasmic mNeongreen superfolder mTurquoise2 tandem, ~60 % energy transfer. pNM044 - pSAV057-mNG-sfTq2
Depositing lab: Tanneke den Blaauwen. Depositing organization: University of Amsterdam. Publication: Superfolder mTurquoise2(ox) optimized for the bacterial periplasm allows high efficiency in vivo FRET of cell division antibiotic targets. Meiresonne NY, Consoli E, Mertens LMY, Chertkova AO, Goedhart J, den Blaauwen T. Mol Microbiol. 2019 Apr;111(4):1025-1038. doi: 10.1111/mmi.14206. Epub 2019 Feb 28. PubMed 30648295.
Backbone
  Vector backbone: pSAV057
  Vector type: Bacterial Expression
Growth in bacteria
  Bacterial resistance: Chloramphenicol, 25 μg/mL
  Growth temperature: 37°C
  Growth strain: DH5alpha
  Growth instructions: Add 0.5% glucose to repress expression
  Copy number: Low Copy
Gene/Insert
  Gene/Insert name: mNG-sfTq2 (alt name: pNM044)
Terms and licenses: Academic/Nonprofit Terms; Industry Terms: Not Available to Industry
Depositor comments: Please Note: mNeonGreen contains a M1-N9 amino acid deletion that allows for better expression
How to cite: mNG-sfTq2 was a gift from Tanneke den Blaauwen (Addgene plasmid # 124218 ; http://n2t.net/addgene:124218 ; RRID:Addgene_124218)
