[The description below was written by a language model from this plasmid's Addgene catalogue record and pLannotate feature annotations shown in this document.]
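Description:
mNG-sfTq2 (also recorded as pNM044, pSAV057-mNG-sfTq2) is a 5.8 kb bacterial expression plasmid built on the pSAV057 backbone for use in E. coli. It replicates from a p15A origin, which the catalogue lists as low copy and which is compatible with ColE1-type plasmids, so a second construct can be carried in the same cell. Selection is by chloramphenicol, through a cat gene driven by its own promoter. The feature table also picks up short fragments of other vector elements (f1 ori, lacZα, IS1, bom, rop, RSF ori, tet and AmpR promoters). These appear to be cloning remnants of the backbone's history rather than functional parts.

The payload is a direct in-frame tandem of two fluorescent proteins, with mNeonGreen upstream and superfolder mTurquoise2 immediately downstream, separated by only a very short linker. Expression is driven by a trc-type promoter, annotated only as a fragment, followed by a lac operator. The plasmid carries its own lacI gene under the lacIq promoter, so transcription is repressed until induced with IPTG. The rrnB T1 and T2 terminators close the unit. According to the depositor, the mNeonGreen portion lacks its first nine residues (M1–N9), a truncation said to improve expression. No export signal is annotated, which fits the stated cytoplasmic localisation.

With the cyan donor and green-yellow acceptor held close together, the fusion gives roughly 60% energy transfer according to the record. It therefore serves as a cytoplasmic positive-control or reference construct for in vivo FRET measurements in bacteria. It was deposited with work developing superfolder mTurquoise2 variants for FRET studies of cell division proteins.
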