Features (pLannotate 1.2.2; 23 found; start..end, strand, type, name):
    996..1013    +  promoter       tet promoter (fragment): E. coli promoter for tetracycline efflux protein gene
   1009..1110    -  CDS            yciV (fragment): RNAAM_ECOLI - Also known as trpH From Escherichia coli (strain K12).
   1189..1215    +  promoter       trc promoter (fragment): strong E. coli promoter; hybrid between the trp and lac UV5 promoters
   1223..1239    +  protein_bind   lac operator: The lac repressor binds to the lac operator to inhibit transcription in E. coli. This inhibition can be relieved by adding lactose or isopropyl-β-D-thiogalactopyranoside (IPTG). lac repressor encoded by lacI
   1260..1940    +  CDS            mNeonGreen: mNeonGreen is a basic (constitutively fluorescent) green/yellow fluorescent protein published in 2013, derived from Branchiostoma lanceolatum. It is reported to be a very rapidly-maturing monomer with moderate acid sensitivity.
   1947..2663    +  CDS            Superfolder mTurquoise2: Superfolder mTurquoise2 is a basic (constitutively fluorescent) cyan fluorescent protein published in 2019, derived from Aequorea victoria.
   2729..2746    +  CDS            capTEV™ (fragment): composite tag for in vivo biotinylation, TEV protease cleavage, and 6xHis tagging
   2853..2968    +  ncRNA          5S rRNA: Accession: RF00001 - 5S ribosomal RNA
   2972..3058    +  terminator     rrnB T1 terminator: Escherichia coli rrnB; transcription terminator T1 from the E. coli rrnB gene
   3150..3177    +  terminator     rrnB T2 terminator: transcription terminator T2 from the E. coli rrnB gene
   3196..3239    +  promoter       AmpR promoter (fragment): bla
   3249..3267    -  promoter       T7 promoter: promoter for bacteriophage T7 RNA polymerase
   3270..3427    +  CDS            lacZα (fragment): LacZα fragment of β-galactosidase; lacZ fragment
   3432..3507    +  rep_origin     f1 ori (fragment) (sequence withheld): f1 bacteriophage origin of replication; arrow indicates direction of (+) strand synthesis
   3503..3645    -  mobile_element IS1 (fragment) (sequence partly withheld): prokaryotic transposable element IS1
   3766..3868    +  promoter       cat promoter: promoter of the E. coli cat gene encoding chloramphenicol acetyltransferase
   3869..4525    +  CDS            cat: CAT_ECOLX - Experimental evidence at protein level: Swiss-Prot protein existence level 1. This enzyme is an effector of chloramphenicol resistance in bacteria. From Escherichia coli. This protein is used as a marker in many commonly used cloning vectors, such as pACYC184.
   4589..5134    +  rep_origin     p15A ori: Plasmids containing the medium-copy-number p15A origin of replication can be propagated in E. coli cells that contain a second plasmid with the ColE1 origin.
   5222..5277    +  rep_origin     RSF ori (fragment): Plasmids containing the RSF 1030 origin of replication can be propagated in E. coli cells that contain additional plasmids with compatible origins.
   5376..5424    -  misc_feature   bom (fragment): basis of mobility region from pBR322
   5526..5566    -  CDS            rop (fragment): Rop protein, which maintains plasmids at low copy number; rop
   5610..5687    +  promoter       lacIq promoter: lacI (mutant); In the lacIq allele, a single base change in the promoter boosts expression of the lacI gene about 10-fold.
   5688..954     +  CDS            lacI (across the origin): lac repressor; lacI; The lac repressor binds to the lac operator to inhibit transcription in E. coli. This inhibition can be relieved by adding lactose or isopropyl-β-D-thiogalactopyranoside (IPTG).
>Addgene plasmid #124218 | mNG-sfTq2 | addgene full sequence | sequence record 242466 | Addgene NGS Result
GAGCTGAATTACATTCCCAACCGCGTGGCACAACAACTGGCGGGCAAACAGTCGTTGCTGATTGGCGTTG
CCACCTCCAGTCTGGCCCTGCACGCGCCGTCGCAAATTGTCGCGGCGATTAAATCTCGCGCCGATCAACT
GGGTGCCAGCGTGGTGGTGTCGATGGTAGAACGAAGCGGCGTCGAAGCCTGTAAAGCGGCGGTGCACAAT
CTTCTCGCGCAACGCGTCAGTGGGCTGATCATTAACTATCCGCTGGATGACCAGGATGCCATTGCTGTGG
AAGCTGCCTGCACTAATGTTCCGGCGTTATTTCTTGATGTCTCTGACCAGACACCCATCAACAGTATTAT
TTTCTCCCATGAAGACGGTACGCGACTGGGCGTGGAGCATCTGGTCGCATTGGGTCACCAGCAAATCGCG
CTGTTAGCGGGCCCATTAAGTTCTGTCTCGGCGCGTCTGCGTCTGGCTGGCTGGCATAAATATCTCACTC
GCAATCAAATTCAGCCGATAGCGGAACGGGAAGGCGACTGGAGTGCCATGTCCGGTTTTCAACAAACCAT
GCAAATGCTGAATGAGGGCATCGTTCCCACTGCGATGCTGGTTGCCAACGATCAGATGGCGCTGGGCGCA
ATGCGCGCCATTACCGAGTCCGGGCTGCGCGTTGGTGCGGATATCTCGGTAGTGGGATACGACGATACCG
AAGACAGCTCATGTTATATCCCGCCGTTAACCACCATCAAACAGGATTTTCGCCTGCTGGGGCAAACCAG
CGTGGACCGCTTGCTGCAACTCTCTCAGGGCCAGGCGGTGAAGGGCAATCAGCTGTTGCCCGTCTCACTG
GTGAAAAGAAAAACCACCCTGGCGCCCAATACGCAAACCGCCTCTCCCCGCGCGTTGGCCGATTCATTAA
TGCAGCTGGCACGACAGGTTTCCCGACTGGAAAGCGGGCAGTGAGCGCAACGCAATTAATGTAAGTTAGC
GCGAATTGATCTGGTTTGACAGCTTATCATCGACTGCACGGTGCACCAATGCTTCTGGCGTCAGGCAGCC
ATCGGAAGCTGTGGTATGGCTGTGCAGGTCGTAAATCACTGCATAATTCGTGTCGCTCAAGGCGCACTCC
CGTTCTGGATAATGTTTTTTGCGCCGACATCATAACGGTTCTGGCAAATATTCTGAAATGAGCTGTTTAC
AATTAATCATCCGGCTCGTATAATGTGTGGAATTGTGAGCGGATAACAATTTCACACAGGAAACAGACCA
TGGCCTCTCTCCCAGCGACACATGAGTTACACATCTTTGGCTCCATCAACGGTGTGGACTTTGACATGGT
GGGTCAGGGCACCGGCAATCCAAATGATGGTTATGAGGAGTTAAACCTGAAGTCCACCAAGGGTGACCTC
CAGTTCTCCCCCTGGATTCTGGTCCCTCATATCGGGTATGGCTTCCATCAGTACCTGCCCTACCCTGACG
GGATGTCGCCTTTCCAGGCCGCGATGGTAGATGGCTCCGGATACCAAGTCCATCGCACAATGCAGTTTGA
AGATGGTGCCTCCCTTACTGTTAACTACCGCTACACCTACGAGGGAAGCCACATCAAAGGAGAGGCCCAG
GTGAAGGGGACTGGTTTCCCTGCTGACGGTCCTGTGATGACCAACTCGCTGACCGCTGCGGACTGGTGCA
GGTCGAAGAAGACTTACCCCAACGACAAAACCATCATCAGTACCTTTAAGTGGAGTTACACCACTGGAAA
TGGCAAGCGCTACCGGAGCACTGCGCGGACCACCTACACCTTTGCCAAGCCAATGGCGGCTAACTATCTG
AAGAACCAGCCGATGTACGTGTTCCGTAAGACGGAGCTCAAGCACTCCAAGACCGAGCTCAACTTCAAGG
AGTGGCAAAAGGCCTTTACCGATGTGATGGGCATGGACGAGCTGTACAAGGAATTGATGGTGAGCAAGGG
CGAGGAGCTGTTCACCGGGGTGGTGCCCATCCTGGTCGAGCTGGACGGCGACGTAAACGGCCACAAGTTC
AGCGTGCGCGGCGAGGGCGAGGGCGATGCCACCAATGGCAAGCTGACCCTGAAGTTCATCTGCACCACCG
GCAAGCTGCCCGTGCCCTGGCCCACCCTCGTGACCACCCTGTCCTGGGGCGTGCAGTGCTTCGCCCGCTA
CCCCGACCACATGAAGCAGCACGACTTCTTCAAGTCCGCCATGCCCGAAGGCTACGTCCAGGAGCGCACC
ATCAGCTTCAAGGACGACGGCACATACAAGACCCGCGCCGAGGTGAAGTTCGAGGGCGACACCCTGGTGA
ACCGCATCGAGCTGAAGGGCATCGACTTCAAGGAGGACGGCAACATCCTGGGGCACAAGCTGGAGTACAA
CTACTTTAGCGACAACGTCTATATCACCGCCGACAAGCAGAAGAACGGCATCAAGGCCAACTTCAAGATC
CGCCACAACGTGGAGGACGGCGGCGTGCAGCTCGCCGACCACTACCAGCAGAACACCCCCATCGGCGACG
GCCCCGTGCTGCTGCCCGACAACCACTACCTGAGCACCCAGTCCAAGCTGAGCAAAGACCCCAACGAGAA
GCGCGATCACATGGTCCTGCTGGAGTTCGTGACCGCCGCCGGGATCACTCTCGGCATGGACGAGCTGTAC
AAGGAATTCTAAAGCTTGGGCCCGAACAAAAACTCATCTCAGAAGAGGATCTGAATAGCGCCGTCGACCA
TCATCATCATCATCATTGAGTTTAAACGGTCTCCAGCTTGGCTGTTTTGGCGGATGAGAGAAGATTTTCA
GCCTGATACAGATTAAATCAGAACGCAGAAGCGGTCTGATAAAACAGAATTTGCCTGGCGGCAGTAGCGC
GGTGGTCCCACCTGACCCCATGCCGAACTCAGAAGTGAAACGCCGTAGCGCCGATGGTAGTGTGGGGTCT
CCCCATGCGAGAGTAGGGAACTGCCAGGCATCAAATAAAACGAAAGGCTCAGTCGAAAGACTGGGCCTTT
CGTTTTATCTGTTGTTTGTCGGTGAACGCTCTCCTGAGTAGGACAAATCCGCCGGGAGCGGATTTGAACG
TTGCGAAGCAACGGCCCGGAGGGTGGCGGGCAGGACGCCCGCCATAAACTGCCAGGCATCAAATTAAGCA
GAAGGCCATCCTGACGGATGGCCTTTTTGCGTTTCTACAAACTCTTTTGTTTATTTTTCTAAATACATTC
AAATATGTATCCGCTCATGCCAATTCGCCCTATAGTGAGTCGTATTACAATTCACTGGCCGTCGTTTTAC
AACGTCGTGACTGGGAAAACCCTGGCGTTACCCAACTTAATCGCCTTGCAGCACATCCCCCTTTCGCCAG
CTGGCGTAATAGCGAAGAGGCCCGCACCGATCGCCCTTCCCAACAGTTGCGCAGCCTGAATGGCGAATGG
G
[76 nt withheld, positions 3432-3507]
TGATGTCCGGCGGTGCTTTTGCCGTTACGCACCACCCCGTCAGTAGCTGAACAGGAGGGACAGCTGATAG
AAACAGAAGCCACTGGAGCACCTCAAAAACACCATCATACACTAAATCAGTAAGTTGGCAGCATCACCCG
ACGCACTTTGCGCCGAATAAATACCTGTGACGGAAGATCACTTCGCAGAATAAATAAATCCTGGTGTCCC
TGTTGATACCGGGAAGCCCTGGGCCAACTTTTGGCGAAAATGAGACGTTGATCGGCACGTAAGAGGTTCC
AACTTTCACCATAATGAAATAAGATCACTACCGGGCGTATTTTTTGAGTTATCGAGATTTTCAGGAGCTA
AGGAAGCTAAAATGGAGAAAAAAATCACTGGATATACCACCGTTGATATATCCCAATGGCATCGTAAAGA
ACATTTTGAGGCATTTCAGTCAGTTGCTCAATGTACCTATAACCAGACCGTTCAGCTGGATATTACGGCC
TTTTTAAAGACCGTAAAGAAAAATAAGCACAAGTTTTATCCGGCCTTTATTCACATTCTTGCCCGCCTGA
TGAATGCTCATCCGGAATTTCGTATGGCAATGAAAGACGGTGAGCTGGTGATATGGGATAGTGTTCACCC
TTGTTACACCGTTTTCCATGAGCAAACTGAAACGTTTTCATCGCTCTGGAGTGAATACCACGACGATTTC
CGGCAGTTTCTACACATATATTCGCAAGATGTGGCGTGTTACGGTGAAAACCTGGCCTATTTCCCTAAAG
GGTTTATTGAGAATATGTTTTTCGTCTCAGCCAATCCCTGGGTGAGTTTCACCAGTTTTGATTTAAACGT
GGCCAATATGGACAACTTCTTCGCCCCCGTTTTCACTATGGGCAAATATTATACGCAAGGCGACAAGGTG
CTGATGCCGCTGGCGATTCAGGTTCATCATGCCGTTTGTGATGGCTTCCATGTCGGCAGAATGCTTAATG
AATTACAACAGTACTGCGATGAGTGGCAGGGCGGGGCGTAATTTTTTTAAGGCAGTTATTGGTGCCTAGA
AATATTTTATCTGATTAATAAGATGATCTTCTTGAGATCGTTTTGGTCTGCGCGTAATCTCTTGCTCTGA
AAACGAAAAAACCGCCTTGCAGGGCGGTTTTTCGAAGGTTCTCTGAGCTACCAACTCTTTGAACCGAGGT
AACTGGCTTGGAGGAGCGCAGTCACCAAAACTTGTCCTTTCAGTTTAGCCTTAACCGGCGCATGACTTCA
AGACTAACTCCTCTAAATCAATTACCAGTGGCTGCTGCCAGTGGTGCTTTTGCATGTCTTTCCGGGTTGG
ACTCAAGACGATAGTTACCGGATAAGGCGCAGCGGTCGGACTGAACGGGGGGTTCGTGCATACAGTCCAG
CTTGGAGCGAACTGCCTACCCGGAACTGAGTGTCAGGCGTGGAATGAGACAAACGCGGCCATAACAGCGG
AATGACACCGGTAAACCGAAAGGCAGGAACAGGAGAGCGCACGAGGGAGCCGCCAGGGGGAAACGCCTGG
TATCTTTATAGTCCTGTCGGGTTTCGCCACCACTGATTTGAGCGTCAGATTTCGTGATGCTTGTCAGGGG
GGCGGAGCCTATGGAAAAACGGCTTTGCCGCGGCCCTCTCACTTCCCTGTTAAGTATCTTCCTGGCATCT
TCCAGGAAATCTCCGCCCCGTTCGTAAGCCATTTCCGCTCGCCGCAGTCGAACGACCGAGCGTAGCGAGT
CAGTGAGCGAGGAAGCGGAATATATCCTGTATCACATATTCTGCTGACGCACCGGTGCAGCCTTTTTTCT
CCTGCCACATGAAGCACTTCACTGACACCCTCATCAGTGCCAACATAGTAAGCCAGTATACACTCCGCTA
TCGCTACGTGACTGGGTCATGGCTGCGCCCCGACACCCGCCAACACCCGCTGACGCGCCCTGACGGGCTT
GTCTGCTCCCGGCATCCGCTTACAGACAAGCTGTGACCGTCTCCGGGAGCTGCATGTGTCAGAGGTTTTC
ACCGTCATCACCGAAACGCGCGAGGCAGCAGATCAATTCGCGCGCGAAGGCGAAGCGGCATGCATTTACG
TTGACACCATCGAATGGTGCAAAACCTTTCGCGGTATGGCATGATAGCGCCCGGAAGAGAGTCAATTCAG
GGTGGTGAATGTGAAACCAGTAACGTTATACGATGTCGCAGAGTATGCCGGTGTCTCTTATCAGACCGTT
TCCCGCGTGGTGAACCAGGCCAGCCACGTTTCTGCGAAAACGCGGGAAAAAGTGGAAGCGGCGATGGCG
